Addgene plasmid #47905: pOTTC351 - pAAV CaMKIIa hChR2(H134R)-iRFP
Purpose: An AAV vector that expresses channel rhodopsin 2 (H134R) (fused to iRFP) under the CaM Kinase IIa promoter.
Depositing lab: Brandon Harvey. Depositing organization: National Institute on Drug Abuse (NIDA). Publication: Near-infrared fluorescent protein iRFP713 as a reporter protein for optogenetic vectors, a transgenic Cre-reporter rat, and other neuronal studies. Richie CT, Whitaker LR, Whitaker KW, Necarsulmer J, Baldwin HA, Zhang Y, Fortuno L, Hinkle JJ, Koivula P, Henderson MJ, Sun W, Wang K, Smith JC, Pickel J, Ji N, Hope BT, Harvey BK. J Neurosci Methods. 2017 Jun 1;284:1-14. doi: 10.1016/j.jneumeth.2017.03.020. Epub 2017 Apr 2. PubMed 28380331.
Backbone
  Vector backbone: pAAV-CaMKIIa-hChR2(H134R)-EYFP
  Backbone manufacturer: Karl Deisseroth
  Vector type: Mammalian Expression, AAV
Growth in bacteria
  Bacterial resistance: Ampicillin, 100 μg/mL
  Growth temperature: 30°C
  Growth strain: Stbl3
  Copy number: High Copy
Gene/Insert
  Gene/Insert name: hChR2(H134R) (alt name: Channel Rhodopsin 2)
  Mutation: H134R
  GenBank ID: EF474017
  Promoter: CaMKIIa
  Tag / fusion protein: iRFP (C terminal on insert)
  Cloning method: Ligation Independent Cloning
  Sequencing primers: 5′ CaMKIIa prom F1221 (5'CGTCAGTCAAGCCGGTTCTC); 3′ WPRE_R1 (5'ATGAAAGCCATACGGGAAGC)
Resource information
  A portion of this plasmid was derived from a plasmid made by: the ORF for iRFP was obtained from Addgene (Plasmid 31857). the backbone was obtained from Karl Deisseroth, but is also available from Addgene (Plasmid 26969).
Terms and licenses: Academic/Nonprofit Terms; Industry Terms: Not Available to Industry
How to cite: pOTTC351 - pAAV CaMKIIa hChR2(H134R)-iRFP was a gift from Brandon Harvey (Addgene plasmid # 47905 ; http://n2t.net/addgene:47905 ; RRID:Addgene_47905)
