[The description below was written by a language model from this plasmid's Addgene catalogue record and pLannotate feature annotations shown in this document.]
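Description:
pOTTC351 - pAAV CaMKIIa hChR2(H134R)-iRFP is a 7,292 bp adeno-associated virus transfer plasmid for mammalian expression, built on the pAAV-CaMKIIa-hChR2(H134R)-EYFP backbone by replacing the EYFP reporter with the near-infrared fluorescent protein iRFP through ligation-independent cloning. In bacteria it is maintained by a high-copy ColE1/pUC-type origin and selected through the β-lactamase gene (ampicillin resistance) driven by its native promoter. An M13 phage origin and small remnants of pBR322 bom and rop sequences are also annotated in the backbone. The record lists a recombination-deficient host strain, consistent with the need to keep the repeat-rich ITRs intact.

The payload lies between two AAV2 inverted terminal repeats, which are the cis elements required for replication and packaging of the intervening DNA into recombinant AAV particles when helper functions are supplied in trans. Within this cassette, the mouse CaMKIIα promoter drives a single open reading frame. It encodes the H134R mutant of the N-terminal fragment of Chlamydomonas reinhardtii channelrhodopsin-2, a blue light-activated cation channel, fused at its C terminus to iRFP713, a phytochrome-based near-infrared fluorescent protein. Downstream, a WPRE enhances transcript stability and expression, and the human growth hormone polyadenylation signal terminates the message.

The construct is intended for optogenetic work in neurons: cells expressing the fusion can be depolarised with blue light. The near-infrared tag marks expressing cells in a spectral range well separated from the channel's activation wavelength and from common green and red fluorophores. The associated publication presents iRFP713 as a reporter for optogenetic vectors and other neuronal studies.
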