Features (pLannotate 1.2.2; 16 found; start..end, strand, type, name):
      1..141     -  repeat_region  AAV2 ITR: inverted terminal repeat of adeno-associated virus serotype 2 inverted
    160..1448    +  promoter       CaMKII promoter: promoter for the mouse calcium/calmodulin-dependent kinase II α subunit
   1463..1480    +  misc_feature   MCS (fragment): pUC18/19 multiple cloning site
   1493..2419    +  CDS            ChR2(H134R): H134R mutant of an N-terminal fragment of channelrhodopsin-2 from the alga Chlamydomonas reinhardtii (Nagel et al., 2005) blue light-activated cation channel
   2438..3388    +  CDS            iRFP713: phytochrome-based near-infrared fluorescent protein, originally termed iRFP (Filonov et al., 2011) name was changed to iRFP713 (Shcherbakova and Verkhusha, 2013)
   3395..3419    +  misc_feature   MCS (fragment): pBluescript multiple cloning site
   3419..4007    +  misc_feature   WPRE: woodchuck hepatitis virus posttranscriptional regulatory element
   4039..4515    +  polyA_signal   hGH poly(A) signal: human growth hormone polyadenylation signal
   4555..4695    +  repeat_region  AAV2 ITR: inverted terminal repeat of adeno-associated virus serotype 2 inverted
   4700..4751    -  misc_feature   bom (fragment): basis of mobility region from pBR322
   4770..5150    +  rep_origin     M13 ori (sequence partly withheld): M13 bacteriophage origin of replication; arrow indicates direction of (+) strand synthesis
   5226..5275    -  misc_feature   bom (fragment): basis of mobility region from pBR322
   5377..5412    -  CDS            rop (fragment): Rop protein, which maintains plasmids at low copy number; rop
   5507..5611    +  promoter       AmpR promoter: bla
   5612..6472    +  CDS            AmpR: β-lactamase; bla; confers resistance to ampicillin, carbenicillin, and related antibiotics
   6643..7231    +  rep_origin     ori: high-copy-number ColE1/pMB1/pBR322/pUC origin of replication
>Addgene plasmid #47905 | pOTTC351 - pAAV CaMKIIa hChR2(H134R)-iRFP | depositor full sequence | sequence record 68465 | pOTTC351 - pAAV CaMKIIa hChR2(H134R)-iRFP sequence 7292 bps
CCTGCAGGCAGCTGCGCGCTCGCTCGCTCACTGAGGCCGCCCGGGCAAAGCCCGGGCGTCGGGCGACCTT
TGGTCGCCCGGCCTCAGTGAGCGAGCGAGCGCGCAGAGAGGGAGTGGCCAACTCCATCACTAGGGGTTCC
TGCGGCCGCACGCGTTTAACATTATGGCCTTAGGTCACTTCATCTCCATGGGGTTCTTCTTCTGATTTTC
TAGAAAATGAGATGGGGGTGCAGAGAGCTTCCTCAGTGACCTGCCCAGGGTCACATCAGAAATGTCAGAG
CTAGAACTTGAACTCAGATTACTAATCTTAAATTCCATGCCTTGGGGGCATGCAAGTACGATATACAGAA
GGAGTGAACTCATTAGGGCAGATGACCAATGAGTTTAGGAAAGAAGAGTCCAGGGCAGGGTACATCTACA
CCACCCGCCCAGCCCTGGGTGAGTCCAGCCACGTTCACCTCATTATAGTTGCCTCTCTCCAGTCCTACCT
TGACGGGAAGCACAAGCAGAAACTGGGACAGGAGCCCCAGGAGACCAAATCTTCATGGTCCCTCTGGGAG
GATGGGTGGGGAGAGCTGTGGCAGAGGCCTCAGGAGGGGCCCTGCTGCTCAGTGGTGACAGATAGGGGTG
AGAAAGCAGACAGAGTCATTCCGTCAGCATTCTGGGTCTGTTTGGTACTTCTTCTCACGCTAAGGTGGCG
GTGTGATATGCACAATGGCTAAAAAGCAGGGAGAGCTGGAAAGAAACAAGGACAGAGACAGAGGCCAAGT
CAACCAGACCAATTCCCAGAGGAAGCAAAGAAACCATTACAGAGACTACAAGGGGGAAGGGAAGGAGAGA
TGAATTAGCTTCCCCTGTAAACCTTAGAACCCAGCTGTTGCCAGGGCAACGGGGCAATACCTGTCTCTTC
AGAGGAGATGAAGTTGCCAGGGTAACTACATCCTGTCTTTCTCAAGGACCATCCCAGAATGTGGCACCCA
CTAGCCGTTACCATAGCAACTGCCTCTTTGCCCCACTTAATCCCATCCCGTCTGTTAAAAGGGCCCTATA
GTTGGAGGTGGGGGAGGTAGGAAGAGCGATGATCACTTGTGGACTAAGTTTGTTCGCATCCCCTTCTCCA
ACCCCCTCAGTACATCACCCTGGGGGAACAGGGTCCACTTGCTCCTGGGCCCACACAGTCCTGCAGTATT
GTGTATATAAGGCCAGGGCAAAGAGGAGCAGGTTTTAAAGTGAAAGGCAGGCAGGTGTTGGGGAGGCAGT
TACCGGGGCAACGGGAACAGGGCGTTTCGGAGGTGGTTGCCATGGGGACCTGGATGCTGACGAAGGCTCG
CGAGGCTGTGAGCAGCCACAGTGCCCTGCTCAGAAGCCCCAAGCTCGTCAGTCAAGCCGGTTCTCCGTTT
GCACTCAGGAGCACGGGCAGGCGAGTGGCCCCTAGTTCTGGGGGCAGCTCTAGAGCGGTACCGGATCCTC
TAGAGTCGACTCCGGAGCCACCATGGACTATGGCGGCGCTTTGTCTGCCGTCGGACGCGAACTTTTGTTC
GTTACTAATCCTGTGGTGGTGAACGGGTCCGTCCTGGTCCCTGAGGATCAATGTTACTGTGCCGGATGGA
TTGAATCTCGCGGCACGAACGGCGCTCAGACCGCGTCAAATGTCCTGCAGTGGCTTGCAGCAGGATTCAG
CATTTTGCTGCTGATGTTCTATGCCTACCAAACCTGGAAATCTACATGCGGCTGGGAGGAGATCTATGTG
TGCGCCATTGAAATGGTTAAGGTGATTCTCGAGTTCTTTTTTGAGTTTAAGAATCCCTCTATGCTCTACC
TTGCCACAGGACACCGGGTGCAGTGGCTGCGCTATGCAGAGTGGCTGCTCACTTGTCCTGTCATCCTTAT
CCGCCTGAGCAACCTCACCGGCCTGAGCAACGACTACAGCAGGAGAACCATGGGACTCCTTGTCTCAGAC
ATCGGGACTATCGTGTGGGGGGCTACCAGCGCCATGGCAACCGGCTATGTTAAAGTCATCTTCTTTTGTC
TTGGATTGTGCTATGGCGCGAACACATTTTTTCACGCCGCCAAAGCATATATCGAGGGTTATCATACTGT
GCCAAAGGGTCGGTGCCGCCAGGTCGTGACCGGCATGGCATGGCTGTTTTTCGTGAGCTGGGGTATGTTC
CCAATTCTCTTCATTTTGGGGCCCGAAGGTTTTGGCGTCCTGAGCGTCTATGGCTCCACCGTAGGTCACA
CGATTATTGATCTGATGAGTAAAAATTGTTGGGGGTTGTTGGGACACTACCTGCGCGTCCTGATCCACGA
GCACATATTGATTCACGGAGATATCCGCAAAACCACCAAACTGAACATCGGCGGAACGGAGATCGAGGTC
GAGACTCTCGTCGAAGACGAAGCCGAGGCCGGAGCCGTGCCAGCGGCCGCCACTAGTATGGCTGAAGGAT
CCGTCGCCAGGCAGCCTGACCTCTTGACCTGCGACGATGAGCCGATCCATATCCCCGGTGCCATCCAACC
GCATGGACTGCTGCTCGCCCTCGCCGCCGACATGACGATCGTTGCCGGCAGCGACAACCTTCCCGAACTC
ACCGGACTGGCGATCGGCGCCCTGATCGGCCGCTCTGCGGCCGATGTCTTCGACTCGGAGACGCACAACC
GTCTGACGATCGCCTTGGCCGAGCCCGGGGCGGCCGTCGGAGCACCGATCACTGTCGGCTTCACGATGCG
AAAGGACGCAGGCTTCATCGGCTCCTGGCATCGCCATGATCAGCTCATCTTCCTCGAGCTCGAGCCTCCC
CAGCGGGACGTCGCCGAGCCGCAGGCGTTCTTCCGCCGCACCAACAGCGCCATCCGCCGCCTGCAGGCCG
CCGAAACCTTGGAAAGCGCCTGCGCCGCCGCGGCGCAAGAGGTGCGGAAGATTACCGGCTTCGATCGGGT
GATGATCTATCGCTTCGCCTCCGACTTCAGCGGCGAAGTGATCGCAGAGGATCGGTGCGCCGAGGTCGAG
TCAAAACTAGGCCTGCACTATCCTGCCTCAACCGTGCCGGCGCAGGCCCGTCGGCTCTATACCATCAACC
CGGTACGGATCATTCCCGATATCAATTATCGGCCGGTGCCGGTCACCCCAGACCTCAATCCGGTCACCGG
GCGGCCGATTGATCTTAGCTTCGCCATCCTGCGCAGCGTCTCGCCCGTCCATCTGGAATTCATGCGCAAC
ATAGGCATGCACGGCACGATGTCGATCTCGATTTTGCGCGGCGAGCGACTGTGGGGATTGATCGTTTGCC
ATCACCGAACGCCGTACTACGTCGATCTCGATGGCCGCCAAGCCTGCGAGCTAGTCGCCCAGGTTCTGGC
CTGGCAGATCGGCGTGATGGAAGAGTGAGTCGACGAATTCGATATCAAGCTTATCGATAATCAACCTCTG
GATTACAAAATTTGTGAAAGATTGACTGGTATTCTTAACTATGTTGCTCCTTTTACGCTATGTGGATACG
CTGCTTTAATGCCTTTGTATCATGCTATTGCTTCCCGTATGGCTTTCATTTTCTCCTCCTTGTATAAATC
CTGGTTGCTGTCTCTTTATGAGGAGTTGTGGCCCGTTGTCAGGCAACGTGGCGTGGTGTGCACTGTGTTT
GCTGACGCAACCCCCACTGGTTGGGGCATTGCCACCACCTGTCAGCTCCTTTCCGGGACTTTCGCTTTCC
CCCTCCCTATTGCCACGGCGGAACTCATCGCCGCCTGCCTTGCCCGCTGCTGGACAGGGGCTCGGCTGTT
GGGCACTGACAATTCCGTGGTGTTGTCGGGGAAATCATCGTCCTTTCCTTGGCTGCTCGCCTGTGTTGCC
ACCTGGATTCTGCGCGGGACGTCCTTCTGCTACGTCCCTTCGGCCCTCAATCCAGCGGACCTTCCTTCCC
GCGGCCTGCTGCCGGCTCTGCGGCCTCTTCCGCGTCTTCGCCTTCGCCCTCAGACGAGTCGGATCTCCCT
TTGGGCCGCCTCCCCGCATCGATACCGAGCGCTGCTCGAGAGATCTACGGGTGGCATCCCTGTGACCCCT
CCCCAGTGCCTCTCCTGGCCCTGGAAGTTGCCACTCCAGTGCCCACCAGCCTTGTCCTAATAAAATTAAG
TTGCATCATTTTGTCTGACTAGGTGTCCTTCTATAATATTATGGGGTGGAGGGGGGTGGTATGGAGCAAG
GGGCAAGTTGGGAAGACAACCTGTAGGGCCTGCGGGGTCTATTGGGAACCAAGCTGGAGTGCAGTGGCAC
AATCTTGGCTCACTGCAATCTCCGCCTCCTGGGTTCAAGCGATTCTCCTGCCTCAGCCTCCCGAGTTGTT
GGGATTCCAGGCATGCATGACCAGGCTCAGCTAATTTTTGTTTTTTTGGTAGAGACGGGGTTTCACCATA
TTGGCCAGGCTGGTCTCCAACTCCTAATCTCAGGTGATCTACCCACCTTGGCCTCCCAAATTGCTGGGAT
TACAGGCGTGAACCACTGCTCCCTTCCCTGTCCTTCTGATTTTGTAGGTAACCACGTGCGGACCGAGCGG
CCGCAGGAACCCCTAGTGATGGAGTTGGCCACTCCCTCTCTGCGCGCTCGCTCGCTCACTGAGGCCGGGC
GACCAAAGGTCGCCCGACGCCCGGGCTTTGCCCGGGCGGCCTCAGTGAGCGAGCGAGCGCGCAGCTGCCT
GCAGGGGCGCCTGATGCGGTATTTTCTCCTTACGCATCTGTGCGGTATTTCACACCGCATA
[142 nt withheld, positions 4752-4893]
C
[141 nt withheld, positions 4895-5035]
CCTTTGACGTTGGAGTCCACGTTCTTT
[37 nt withheld, positions 5063-5099]
ACCCTATCTCGGGCTATTCTTTTGATTTATAAGGGATTTTGCCGATTTCGGCCTATTGGTTAAAAAATGA
GCTGATTTAACAAAAATTTAACGCGAATTTTAACAAAATATTAACGTTTACAATTTTATGGTGCACTCTC
AGTACAATCTGCTCTGATGCCGCATAGTTAAGCCAGCCCCGACACCCGCCAACACCCGCTGACGCGCCCT
GACGGGCTTGTCTGCTCCCGGCATCCGCTTACAGACAAGCTGTGACCGTCTCCGGGAGCTGCATGTGTCA
GAGGTTTTCACCGTCATCACCGAAACGCGCGAGACGAAAGGGCCTCGTGATACGCCTATTTTTATAGGTT
AATGTCATGATAATAATGGTTTCTTAGACGTCAGGTGGCACTTTTCGGGGAAATGTGCGCGGAACCCCTA
TTTGTTTATTTTTCTAAATACATTCAAATATGTATCCGCTCATGAGACAATAACCCTGATAAATGCTTCA
ATAATATTGAAAAAGGAAGAGTATGAGTATTCAACATTTCCGTGTCGCCCTTATTCCCTTTTTTGCGGCA
TTTTGCCTTCCTGTTTTTGCTCACCCAGAAACGCTGGTGAAAGTAAAAGATGCTGAAGATCAGTTGGGTG
CACGAGTGGGTTACATCGAACTGGATCTCAACAGCGGTAAGATCCTTGAGAGTTTTCGCCCCGAAGAACG
TTTTCCAATGATGAGCACTTTTAAAGTTCTGCTATGTGGCGCGGTATTATCCCGTATTGACGCCGGGCAA
GAGCAACTCGGTCGCCGCATACACTATTCTCAGAATGACTTGGTTGAGTACTCACCAGTCACAGAAAAGC
ATCTTACGGATGGCATGACAGTAAGAGAATTATGCAGTGCTGCCATAACCATGAGTGATAACACTGCGGC
CAACTTACTTCTGACAACGATCGGAGGACCGAAGGAGCTAACCGCTTTTTTGCACAACATGGGGGATCAT
GTAACTCGCCTTGATCGTTGGGAACCGGAGCTGAATGAAGCCATACCAAACGACGAGCGTGACACCACGA
TGCCTGTAGCAATGGCAACAACGTTGCGCAAACTATTAACTGGCGAACTACTTACTCTAGCTTCCCGGCA
ACAATTAATAGACTGGATGGAGGCGGATAAAGTTGCAGGACCACTTCTGCGCTCGGCCCTTCCGGCTGGC
TGGTTTATTGCTGATAAATCTGGAGCCGGTGAGCGTGGGTCTCGCGGTATCATTGCAGCACTGGGGCCAG
ATGGTAAGCCCTCCCGTATCGTAGTTATCTACACGACGGGGAGTCAGGCAACTATGGATGAACGAAATAG
ACAGATCGCTGAGATAGGTGCCTCACTGATTAAGCATTGGTAACTGTCAGACCAAGTTTACTCATATATA
CTTTAGATTGATTTAAAACTTCATTTTTAATTTAAAAGGATCTAGGTGAAGATCCTTTTTGATAATCTCA
TGACCAAAATCCCTTAACGTGAGTTTTCGTTCCACTGAGCGTCAGACCCCGTAGAAAAGATCAAAGGATC
TTCTTGAGATCCTTTTTTTCTGCGCGTAATCTGCTGCTTGCAAACAAAAAAACCACCGCTACCAGCGGTG
GTTTGTTTGCCGGATCAAGAGCTACCAACTCTTTTTCCGAAGGTAACTGGCTTCAGCAGAGCGCAGATAC
CAAATACTGTCCTTCTAGTGTAGCCGTAGTTAGGCCACCACTTCAAGAACTCTGTAGCACCGCCTACATA
CCTCGCTCTGCTAATCCTGTTACCAGTGGCTGCTGCCAGTGGCGATAAGTCGTGTCTTACCGGGTTGGAC
TCAAGACGATAGTTACCGGATAAGGCGCAGCGGTCGGGCTGAACGGGGGGTTCGTGCACACAGCCCAGCT
TGGAGCGAACGACCTACACCGAACTGAGATACCTACAGCGTGAGCTATGAGAAAGCGCCACGCTTCCCGA
AGGGAGAAAGGCGGACAGGTATCCGGTAAGCGGCAGGGTCGGAACAGGAGAGCGCACGAGGGAGCTTCCA
GGGGGAAACGCCTGGTATCTTTATAGTCCTGTCGGGTTTCGCCACCTCTGACTTGAGCGTCGATTTTTGT
GATGCTCGTCAGGGGGGCGGAGCCTATGGAAAAACGCCAGCAACGCGGCCTTTTTACGGTTCCTGGCCTT
TTGCTGGCCTTTTGCTCACATGT
