>Addgene plasmid #47905 | pOTTC351 - pAAV CaMKIIa hChR2(H134R)-iRFP | addgene partial sequence | sequence record 71051 | WPRE-R 5'-CATAGCGTAAAAGGAGCAACA-3'
CAGTCAATCTTTCACAAATTTTGTAATCCAGAGGTTGATTATCGATAAGCTTGATATCGAATTCGTCGAC
TCACTCTTCCATCACGCCGATCTGCCAGGCCAGAACCTGGGCGACTAGCTCGCAGGCTTGGCGGCCATCG
AGATCGACGTAGTACGGCGTTCGGTGATGGCAAACGATCAATCCCCACAGTCGCTCGCCGCGCAAAATCG
AGATCGACATCGTGCCGTGCATGCCTATGTTGCGCATGAATTCCAGATGGACGGGCGAGACGCTGCGCAG
GATGGCGAAGCTAAGATCAATCGGCCGCCCGGTGACCGGATTGAGGTCTGGGGTGACCGGCACCGGCCGA
TAATTGATATCGGGAATGATCCGTACCGGGTTGATGGTATAGAGCCGACGGGCCTGCGCCGGCACGGTTG
AGGCAGGATAGTGCAGGCCTAGTTTTGACTCGACCTCGGCGCACCGATCCTCTGCGATCACTTCGCCGCT
GAAGTCGGAGGCGAAGCGATAGATCATCACCCGATCGAAGCCGGTAATCTTCCGCACCTCTTGCGCCGCG
GCGGCGCAGGCGCTTTCCAAGGTTTCGGCGGCCTGCAGGCGGCGGATGGCGCTGTTGGTGCGGCGGAAGA
ACGCCTGCGGCTCGGCGACGTCCCGCTGGGGAGGCTCGAGCTCGAGGAAGATGAGCTGATCATGGCGATG
CCAGGAGCCGATGAAGCCTGCGTCCTTTCGCATCGTGAAGCCGACAGTGATCGGTGCTCCGACGGCCGCC
CCGGGCTCGGCCAAGGCGATCGTCAGACGGTTGTGCGTCTCCGAGTCGAAGACATCGGCCGCAGAGCGGC
CGATCAGGGCGCCGATCGCCAGTCCGGTGAGTTCGGGAAGGTTGTCGCTGCCGGCAACGATCGTCATGTC
GGCGGCGAGGGCGAGCAGCAGTCCATGCGGTTGGATGGCACCGGGGATATGGATCGGCTCATCGTCGCAG
GTCAAGAGGTCAGGCTGCCTGGCGACGGATCCTTCAGCCATACTAGTGGCGGCCGCTGGCACGGCTCCGG
CCTCGGCTTCGTCTTCGA
