>Addgene plasmid #47905 | pOTTC351 - pAAV CaMKIIa hChR2(H134R)-iRFP | addgene partial sequence | sequence record 71055 | iRFP-R 5'-gatatggatcggctcatcgt-3'
GGCTGCCTGGCGACGGATCCTTCAGCCATACTAGTGGCGGCCGCTGGCACGGCTCCGGCCTCGGCTTCGT
CTTCGACGAGAGTCTCGACCTCGATCTCCGTTCCGCCGATGTTCAGTTTGGTGGTTTTGCGGATATCTCC
GTGAATCAATATGTGCTCGTGGATCAGGACGCGCAGGTAGTGTCCCAACAACCCCCAACAATTTTTACTC
ATCAGATCAATAATCGTGTGACCTACGGTGGAGCCATAGACGCTCAGGACGCCAAAACCTTCGGGCCCCA
AAATGAAGAGAATTGGGAACATACCCCAGCTCACGAAAAACAGCCATGCCATGCCGGTCACGACCTGGCG
GCACCGACCCTTTGGCACAGTATGATAACCCTCGATATATGCTTTGGCGGCGTGAAAAAATGTGTTCGCG
CCATAGCACAATCCAAGACAAAAGAAGATGACTTTAACATAGCCGGTTGCCATGGCGCTGGTAGCCCCCC
ACACGATAGTCCCGATGTCTGAGACAAGGAGTCCCATGGTTCTCCTGCTGTAGTCGTTGCTCAGGCCGGT
GAGGTTGCTCAGGCGGATAAGGATGACAGGACAAGTGAGCAGCCACTCTGCATAGCGCAGCCACTGCACC
CGGTGTCCTGTGGCAAGGTAGAGCATAGAGGGATTCTTAAACTCAAAAAAGAACTCGAGAATCACCTTAA
CCATTTCAATGGCGCACACATAGATCTCCTCCCAGCCGCATGTAGATTTCCAGGTTTGGTAGGCATAGAA
CATCAGCAGCAAAATGCTGAATCCTGCTGCAAGCCACTGCAGGACATTTGACGCGGTCTGAGCGCCGTTC
GTGCCGCGAGATTCAATCCATCCGGCACAGTAACATTGATCCTCAGGGACCAGGACGGACCCGTTCACCA
CCACAGGATTAGTAACGAACAAAAGTTCGCGTCCGACGGCAGACAAAGCGCCGCCATAGTCCATGGTGGC
TCCGGAGTCGACTCTAGAGGATCCGGTACCGCTCTAGAGCTGCCCCCAGAACTAGGGGCCACTCGCCTGC
CCGTGCTCCTGAGTGC
