>Addgene plasmid #47905 | pOTTC351 - pAAV CaMKIIa hChR2(H134R)-iRFP | addgene partial sequence | sequence record 71326 | hChR2-R 5'-acacgatagtcccgatgtctg-3'
GTTCTCCTGCTGTAGTCGTTGCTCAGGCCGGTGAGGTTGCTCAGGCGGATAAGGATGACAGGACAAGTGA
GCAGCCACTCTGCATAGCGCAGCCACTGCACCCGGTGTCCTGTGGCAAGGTAGAGCATAGAGGGATTCTT
AAACTCAAAAAAGAACTCGAGAATCACCTTAACCATTTCAATGGCGCACACATAGATCTCCTCCCAGCCG
CATGTAGATTTCCAGGTTTGGTAGGCATAGAACATCAGCAGCAAAATGCTGAATCCTGCTGCAAGCCACT
GCAGGACATTTGACGCGGTCTGAGCGCCGTTCGTGCCGCGAGATTCAATCCATCCGGCACAGTAACATTG
ATCCTCAGGGACCAGGACGGACCCGTTCACCACCACAGGATTAGTAACGAACAAAAGTTCGCGTCCGACG
GCAGACAAAGCGCCGCCATAGTCCATGGTGGCTCCGGAGTCGACTCTAGAGGATCCGGTACCGCTCTAGA
GCTGCCCCCAGAACTAGGGGCCACTCGCCTGCCCGTGCTCCTGAGTGCAAACGGAGAACCGGCTTGACTG
ACGAGCTTGGGGCTTCTGAGCAGGGCACTGTGGCTGCTCACAGCCTCGCGAGCCTTCGTCAGCATCCAGG
TCCCCATGGCAACCACCTCCGAAACGCCCTGTTCCCGTTGCCCCGGTAACTGCCTCCCCAACACCTGCCT
GCCTTTCACTTTAAAACCTGCTCCTCTTTGCCCTGGCCTTATATACACAATACTGCAGGACTGTGTGGGC
CCAGGAGCAAGTGGACCCTGTTCCCCCAGGGTGATGTACTGAGGGGGTTGGAGAAGGGGATGCGAACAAA
CTTAGTCCACAAGTGATCATCGCTCTTCCTACCTCCCCCACCTCCAACTATAGGGCCCTTTTAACAGACG
GGATGGGATTAAGTGGGGCAAAGAGGCAGTTGCTATGGTAACGGCTAGTGGGTGCCACATTCTGGGATGG
TCCTTGAGAAAGACAGGATGTAGTTACCCTGGCAACTTCATCTCCTCTGAA
